>Addgene plasmid #44279 | pH2B-TagRFP675-N1 | depositor full sequence | sequence record 61822 | pH2B-TagRFP675-N1 sequence 5089 bps
TAGTTATTAATAGTAATCAATTACGGGGTCATTAGTTCATAGCCCATATATGGAGTTCCGCGTTACATAA
CTTACGGTAAATGGCCCGCCTGGCTGACCGCCCAACGACCCCCGCCCATTGACGTCAATAATGACGTATG
TTCCCATAGTAACGCCAATAGGGACTTTCCATTGACGTCAATGGGTGGAGTATTTACGGTAAACTGCCCA
CTTGGCAGTACATCAAGTGTATCATATGCCAAGTACGCCCCCTATTGACGTCAATGACGGTAAATGGCCC
GCCTGGCATTATGCCCAGTACATGACCTTATGGGACTTTCCTACTTGGCAGTACATCTACGTATTAGTCA
TCGCTATTACCATGGTGATGCGGTTTTGGCAGTACATCAATGGGCGTGGATAGCGGTTTGACTCACGGGG
ATTTCCAAGTCTCCACCCCATTGACGTCAATGGGAGTTTGTTTTGGCACCAAAATCAACGGGACTTTCCA
AAATGTCGTAACAACTCCGCCCCATTGACGCAAATGGGCGGTAGGCGTGTACGGTGGGAGGTCTATATAA
GCAGAGCTGGTTTAGTGAACCGTCAGATCCGCTAGCGCTACCGGACTCAGATCTCGAGCTCAAGCTTCGA
ATTCTGCAGTCGACGGTACCGCCACCATGCCAGAGCCAGCGAAGTCTGCTCCCGCCCCGAAAAAGGGCTC
CAAGAAGGCGGTGACTAAGGCGCAGAAGAAAGGCGGCAAGAAGCGCAAGCGCAGCCGCAAGGAGAGCTAT
TCCATCTATGTGTACAAGGTTCTGAAGCAGGTCCACCCTGACACCGGCATTTCGTCCAAGGCCATGGGCA
TCATGAATTCGTTTGTGAACGACATTTTCGAGCGCATCGCAGGTGAGGCTTCCCGCCTGGCGCATTACAA
CAAGCGCTCGACCATCACCTCCAGGGAGATCCAGACGGCCGTGCGCCTGCTGCTGCCTGGGGAGTTGGCC
AAGCACGCCGTGTCCGAGGGTACTAAGGCCATCACCAAGTACACCAGCGCTAAGGATCCACCGGTCGCCA
CCATGAGCGAGCTGATTAAGGAGAACATGCACATGAAGCTGTACATGGAGGGCACCGTGAACAACCACCA
CTTCAAGTGCACATCCGAGGGCGAAGGCAAGCCCTACGAGGGCACCCAGACCCAAAGAATCAAGGTGGTC
GAGGGCGGCCCTCTCCCCTTCGCCTTCGACATCCTGGCTACCAGCTTCATGTACGGCAGCAAGACCTTCA
TCAACCACACCCAGGGCATCCCCGACTTCTGGAAGCAGTCCTTCCCTGAGGGCTTCACATGGGAGAGAGT
CACCACATACGAAGACGGGGGCGTGCTGACCGCTACCCAGGACACCAGCCTCCAGGACGGCTGCCTCATC
TACAACGTCAAGATCAGAGGGGTGAACTTCCCATCCAACGGCCCTGTGATGCAGAAGAAAACACTCGGCT
GGGAGGCCAACACCGAGATGATGTACCCCGCTGACGGCGGCCTGGAAGGCAGAAACTACATGGCCCTGAA
GCTCGTGGGCGGGGGCCACCTGATCTGCAGCTTGAAGACCACATACAGATCCAAGAAACCCGCTAAGAAC
CTCAAGATGCCCGGCGTCTACTATGTGGACCGCAGACTGGAAAGAATCAAGGAGGCCGACAAAGAGACCT
ATGTCGAGCAGCACGAGGTGGCTGTGGCCAGATACTGCGACCTCCCTAGCAAACTGGGGCACAAGCTTAA
TTAAAGCGGCCGCGACTCTAGATCATAATCAGCCATACCACATTTGTAGAGGTTTTACTTGCTTTAAAAA
ACCTCCCACACCTCCCCCTGAACCTGAAACATAAAATGAATGCAATTGTTGTTGTTAACTTGTTTATTGC
AGCTTATAATGGTTACAAATAAAGCAATAGCATCACAAATTTCACAAATAAAGCATTTTTTTCACTGCAT
TCTAGTTGTGGTTTGTCCAAACTCATCAATGTATCTTAAGGCGTAAATTGTAAGCGTTAATATTTTGTTA
AAATTCGCGTTAAATTTTTGTTAAATCAGCTCATTTTTTAACCAATAGGCCGAAATCGGCAAAATCCCTT
ATAAATCAAAAGAATAGACCGAGATAGGGT
[37 nt withheld, positions 2131-2167]
AAAGAACGTGGACTCCAACGTCAAAGG
[49 nt withheld, positions 2195-2243]
T
[91 nt withheld, positions 2245-2335]
G
[124 nt withheld, positions 2337-2460]
CAGGTGGCACTTTTCGGGGAAATGTGCGCGGAACCCCTATTTGTTTATTTTTCTAAATACATTCAAATAT
GTATCCGCTCATGAGACAATAACCCTGATAAATGCTTCAATAATATTGAAAAAGGAAGAGTCCTGAGGCG
GAAAGAACCAGCTGTGGAATGTGTGTCAGTTAGGGTGTGGAAAGTCCCCAGGCTCCCCAGCAGGCAGAAG
TATGCAAAGCATGCATCTCAATTAGTCAGCAACCAGGTGTGGAAAGTCCCCAGGCTCCCCAGCAGGCAGA
AGTATGCAAAGCATGCATCTCAATTAGTCAGCAACCATAGTCCCGCCCCTAACTCCGCCCATCCCGCCCC
TAACTCCGCCCAGTTCCGCCCATTCTCCGCCCCATGGCTGACTAATTTTTTTTATTTATGCAGAGGCCGA
GGCCGCCTCGGCCTCTGAGCTATTCCAGAAGTAGTGAGGAGGCTTTTTTGGAGGCCTAGGCTTTTGCAAA
GATCGATCAAGAGACAGGATGAGGATCGTTTCGCATGATTGAACAAGATGGATTGCACGCAGGTTCTCCG
GCCGCTTGGGTGGAGAGGCTATTCGGCTATGACTGGGCACAACAGACAATCGGCTGCTCTGATGCCGCCG
TGTTCCGGCTGTCAGCGCAGGGGCGCCCGGTTCTTTTTGTCAAGACCGACCTGTCCGGTGCCCTGAATGA
ACTGCAAGACGAGGCAGCGCGGCTATCGTGGCTGGCCACGACGGGCGTTCCTTGCGCAGCTGTGCTCGAC
GTTGTCACTGAAGCGGGAAGGGACTGGCTGCTATTGGGCGAAGTGCCGGGGCAGGATCTCCTGTCATCTC
ACCTTGCTCCTGCCGAGAAAGTATCCATCATGGCTGATGCAATGCGGCGGCTGCATACGCTTGATCCGGC
TACCTGCCCATTCGACCACCAAGCGAAACATCGCATCGAGCGAGCACGTACTCGGATGGAAGCCGGTCTT
GTCGATCAGGATGATCTGGACGAAGAGCATCAGGGGCTCGCGCCAGCCGAACTGTTCGCCAGGCTCAAGG
CGAGCATGCCCGACGGCGAGGATCTCGTCGTGACCCATGGCGATGCCTGCTTGCCGAATATCATGGTGGA
AAATGGCCGCTTTTCTGGATTCATCGACTGTGGCCGGCTGGGTGTGGCGGACCGCTATCAGGACATAGCG
TTGGCTACCCGTGATATTGCTGAAGAGCTTGGCGGCGAATGGGCTGACCGCTTCCTCGTGCTTTACGGTA
TCGCCGCTCCCGATTCGCAGCGCATCGCCTTCTATCGCCTTCTTGACGAGTTCTTCTGAGCGGGACTCTG
GGGTTCGAAATGACCGACCAAGCGACGCCCAACCTGCCATCACGAGATTTCGATTCCACCGCCGCCTTCT
ATGAAAGGTTGGGCTTCGGAATCGTTTTCCGGGACGCCGGCTGGATGATCCTCCAGCGCGGGGATCTCAT
GCTGGAGTTCTTCGCCCACCCTAGGGGGAGGCTAACTGAAACACGGAAGGAGACAATACCGGAAGGAACC
CGCGCTATGACGGCAATAAAAAGACAGAATAAAACGCACGGTGTTGGGTCGTTTGTTCATAAACGCGGGG
TTCGGTCCCAGGGCTGGCACTCTGTCGATACCCCACCGAGACCCCATTGGGGCCAATACGCCCGCGTTTC
TTCCTTTTCCCCACCCCACCCCCCAAGTTCGGGTGAAGGCCCAGGGCTCGCAGCCAACGTCGGGGCGGCA
GGCCCTGCCATAGCCTCAGGTTACTCATATATACTTTAGATTGATTTAAAACTTCATTTTTAATTTAAAA
GGATCTAGGTGAAGATCCTTTTTGATAATCTCATGACCAAAATCCCTTAACGTGAGTTTTCGTTCCACTG
AGCGTCAGACCCCGTAGAAAAGATCAAAGGATCTTCTTGAGATCCTTTTTTTCTGCGCGTAATCTGCTGC
TTGCAAACAAAAAAACCACCGCTACCAGCGGTGGTTTGTTTGCCGGATCAAGAGCTACCAACTCTTTTTC
CGAAGGTAACTGGCTTCAGCAGAGCGCAGATACCAAATACTGTCCTTCTAGTGTAGCCGTAGTTAGGCCA
CCACTTCAAGAACTCTGTAGCACCGCCTACATACCTCGCTCTGCTAATCCTGTTACCAGTGGCTGCTGCC
AGTGGCGATAAGTCGTGTCTTACCGGGTTGGACTCAAGACGATAGTTACCGGATAAGGCGCAGCGGTCGG
GCTGAACGGGGGGTTCGTGCACACAGCCCAGCTTGGAGCGAACGACCTACACCGAACTGAGATACCTACA
GCGTGAGCTATGAGAAAGCGCCACGCTTCCCGAAGGGAGAAAGGCGGACAGGTATCCGGTAAGCGGCAGG
GTCGGAACAGGAGAGCGCACGAGGGAGCTTCCAGGGGGAAACGCCTGGTATCTTTATAGTCCTGTCGGGT
TTCGCCACCTCTGACTTGAGCGTCGATTTTTGTGATGCTCGTCAGGGGGGCGGAGCCTATGGAAAAACGC
CAGCAACGCGGCCTTTTTACGGTTCCTGGCCTTTTGCTGGCCTTTTGCTCACATGTTCTTTCCTGCGTTA
TCCCCTGATTCTGTGGATAACCGTATTACCGCCATGCAT
Features (pLannotate 1.2.2; 15 found; start..end, strand, type, name):
     61..364     +  enhancer       CMV enhancer: human cytomegalovirus immediate early enhancer
    365..568     +  promoter       CMV promoter: human cytomegalovirus (CMV) immediate early promoter
    591..652     +  misc_feature   MCS (fragment): multiple cloning site
    657..1034    +  CDS            H2B: human histone H2B; HIST1H2BJ
   1053..1751    +  CDS            TagRFP675: TagRFP675 is a basic (constitutively fluorescent) red fluorescent protein published in 2013, derived from Entacmaea quadricolor. It is reported to be a rapidly-maturing monomer with moderate acid sensitivity.
   1771..1854    +  CDS            large T antigen (fragment): large T antigen from SV40 (simian virus 40)
   1877..1998    +  polyA_signal   SV40 poly(A) signal: SV40 polyadenylation signal
   2032..2460    -  rep_origin     f1 ori (sequence partly withheld): f1 bacteriophage origin of replication; arrow indicates direction of (+) strand synthesis
   2487..2591    +  promoter       AmpR promoter: bla
   2593..2950    +  promoter       SV40 promoter: SV40 enhancer and early promoter
   2985..3779    +  CDS            NeoR/KanR: aminoglycoside phosphotransferase from Tn5; aph(3')-II (or nptII); confers resistance to neomycin, kanamycin, and G418 (Geneticin®)
   3800..3952    +  CDS            ble (fragment): BLE_KLEPN - Experimental evidence at protein level: Swiss-Prot protein existence level 1. Binding protein with a strong affinity to the bleomycin family of antibiotics. Binds to CL990; an antimitotic-antibiotic compound. From Klebsiella pneumoniae.
   4011..4058    +  polyA_signal   HSV TK poly(A) signal: herpes simplex virus thymidine kinase polyadenylation signal (Cole and Stacy, 1985)
   4149..4165    -  polyA_signal   bGH poly(A) signal (fragment): bovine growth hormone polyadenylation signal
   4387..4975    +  rep_origin     ori: high-copy-number ColE1/pMB1/pBR322/pUC origin of replication
