[The description below was written by a language model from this plasmid's Addgene catalogue record and pLannotate feature annotations shown in this document.]
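Description:
pH2B-TagRFP675-N1 is a 5,089 bp mammalian expression plasmid built on the Clontech N1-type backbone, designed to express human histone H2B fused at its C-terminus to the far-red/near-infrared fluorescent protein TagRFP675. Transcription is driven by the human cytomegalovirus immediate early enhancer and promoter. A remnant of the multiple cloning site precedes the H2B (HIST1H2BJ) coding sequence, which is followed after a short linker by the TagRFP675 open reading frame, placed between retained AgeI and NotI sites, and then by an SV40 polyadenylation signal. TagRFP675 is a synthetic, monomeric reporter ultimately derived from an Entacmaea quadricolor protein. The record lists the substitutions M41Q, F80W, S143N, L147M, S158N, D159Y and N173S, and the associated publication characterises it as a variant with an extended Stokes shift.

The plasmid is propagated in E. coli at high copy number from a ColE1/pUC-type origin. It also carries an f1 origin, which allows single-stranded DNA production. A single Tn5 aminoglycoside phosphotransferase gene (NeoR/KanR) provides selection in both hosts. A bacterial bla-type promoter drives it for kanamycin resistance in bacteria, while an SV40 enhancer/early promoter and an HSV TK polyadenylation signal allow G418 selection of stably transfected mammalian cells. The short large T antigen, ble and bGH poly(A) fragments called by the annotation software are most likely homology hits within backbone sequence rather than functional elements.

Because H2B is incorporated into chromatin, the fusion should act as a nuclear and chromatin marker, showing TagRFP675's performance as a fusion tag in live mammalian cells and suiting far-red imaging of nuclei.
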