Addgene plasmid #44279: pH2B-TagRFP675-N1
Depositing lab: Vladislav Verkhusha. Depositing organization: Albert Einstein College of Medicine. Publication: Extended Stokes shift in fluorescent proteins: chromophore-protein interactions in a near-infrared TagRFP675 variant. Piatkevich KD, Malashkevich VN, Morozova KS, Nemkovich NA, Almo SC, Verkhusha VV. Sci Rep. 2013;3:1847. doi: 10.1038/srep01847. PubMed 23677204.
Backbone
  Vector backbone: pN1
  Backbone manufacturer: Clontech
  Vector type: Mammalian Expression
  Selectable markers: Neomycin (select with G418)
Growth in bacteria
  Bacterial resistance: Kanamycin, 50 μg/mL
  Growth temperature: 37°C
  Growth strain: DH5alpha
  Copy number: High Copy
Gene/Insert
  Gene/Insert name: TagRFP675
  Species: Synthetic
  Insert size (bp): 717
  Mutation: M41Q/F80W/S143N/L147M/S158N/D159Y/N173S
  Promoter: CMV
  Tag / fusion protein: Histone 2B (N terminal on insert)
  Cloning method: Restriction Enzyme; 5′ cloning site AgeI (not destroyed); 3′ cloning site NotI (not destroyed)
  Sequencing primers: 5′ cggtaggcgtgtacggtgggag; 3′ gttcagggggaggtgtgggagg
Terms and licenses: Academic/Nonprofit Terms; Industry Terms: Not Available to Industry
How to cite: pH2B-TagRFP675-N1 was a gift from Vladislav Verkhusha (Addgene plasmid # 44279 ; http://n2t.net/addgene:44279 ; RRID:Addgene_44279)
