>Addgene plasmid #44279 | pH2B-TagRFP675-N1 | addgene partial sequence | sequence record 63958 | cmv-fwd
AGCAGAGCTGGTTTAGTGAACCGTCAGATCCGCTAGCGCTACCGGACTCAGATCTCGAGCTCAAGCTTCG
AATTCTGCAGTCGACGGTACCGCCACCATGCCAGAGCCAGCGAAGTCTGCTCCCGCCCCGAAAAAGGGCT
CCAAGAAGGCGGTGACTAAGGCGCAGAAGAAAGGCGGCAAGAAGCGCAAGCGCAGCCGCAAGGAGAGCTA
TTCCATCTATGTGTACAAGGTTCTGAAGCAGGTCCACCCTGACACCGGCATTTCGTCCAAGGCCATGGGC
ATCATGAATTCGTTTGTGAACGACATTTTCGAGCGCATCGCAGGTGAGGCTTCCCGCCTGGCGCATTACA
ACAAGCGCTCGACCATCACCTCCAGGGAGATCCAGACGGCCGTGCGCCTGCTGCTGCCTGGGGAGTTGGC
CAAGCACGCCGTGTCCGAGGGTACTAAGGCCATCACCAAGTACACCAGCGCTAAGGATCCACCGGTCGCC
ACCATGAGCGAGCTGATTAAGGAGAACATGCACATGAAGCTGTACATGGAGGGCACCGTGAACAACCACC
ACTTCAAGTGCACATCCGAGGGCGAAGGCAAGCCCTACGAGGGCACCCAGACCCAAAGAATCAAGGTGGT
CGAGGGCGGCCCTCTCCCCTTCGCCTTCGACATCCTGGCTACCAGCTTCATGTACGGCAGCAAGACCTTC
ATCAACCACACCCAGGGCATCCCCGACTTCTGGAAGCAGTCCTTCCCTGAGGGCTTCACATGGGAGAGAG
TCACCACATACGAAGACGGGGGCGTGCTGACCGCTACCCAGGACACCAGCCTCCAGGACGGCTGCCTCAT
CTACAACGTCAAGATCAGAGGGGTGAACTTCCCATCCAACGGCCCTGTGATGCAGAAGAAAACACTCGGC
TGGGAGGCCAACACCGAGATGATGTACCCCGCTGACGGCGGCCTGGAAGGCAGAAACTACATGGCCCTGA
AGCTCGTGGGCGGGGGCCACCTGATCTGCAGCTTGAAGA
