>Addgene plasmid #44279 | pH2B-TagRFP675-N1 | addgene partial sequence | sequence record 72107 | F1ori-F 5'-GTGGACTCTTGTTCCAAACTGG-3'
ATTCTTTTGATTTATAAGGGATTTTGCCGATTTCGGCCTATTGGTTAAAAAATGAGCTGATTTAACAAAA
ATTTAACGCGAATTTTAACAAAATATTAACGCTTACAATTTACGCCTTAAGATACATTGATGAGTTTGGA
CAAACCACAACTAGAATGCAGTGAAAAAAATGCTTTATTTGTGAAATTTGTGATGCTATTGCTTTATTTG
TAACCATTATAAGCTGCAATAAACAAGTTAACAACAACAATTGCATTCATTTTATGTTTCAGGTTCAGGG
GGAGGTGTGGGAGGTTTTTTAAAGCAAGTAAAACCTCTACAAATGTGGTATGGCTGATTATGATCTAGAG
TCGCGGCCGCTTTAATTAAGCTTGTGCCCCAGTTTGCTAGGGAGGTCGCAGTATCTGGCCACAGCCACCT
CGTGCTGCTCGACATAGGTCTCTTTGTCGGCCTCCTTGATTCTTTCCAGTCTGCGGTCCACATAGTAGAC
GCCGGGCATCTTGAGGTTCTTAGCGGGTTTCTTGGATCTGTATGTGGTCTTCAAGCTGCAGATCAGGTGG
CCCCCGCCCACGAGCTTCAGGGCCATGTAGTTTCTGCCTTCCAGGCCGCCGTCAGCGGGGTACATCATCT
CGGTGTTGGCCTCCCAGCCGAGTGTTTTCTTCTGCATCACAGGGCCGTTGGATGGGAAGTTCACCCCTCT
GATCTTGACGTTGTAGATGAGGCAGCCGTCCTGGAGGCTGGTGTCCTGGGTAGCGGTCAGCACGCCCCCG
TCTTCGTATGTGGTGACTCTCTCCCATGTGAAGCCCTCAGGGAAGGACTGCTTCCAGAAGTCGGGGATGC
CCTGGGTGTGGTTGATGAAGGTCTTGCTGCCGTACATGAAGCTGGTAGCCAGGATGTCGAAGGCGAAGGG
GAGAGGGCCGCCCTCGACCACCTTGATTCTTTGGGTCTGGGTGCCCTCGTAGGGCTTGCCTTCGCCCTCG
GATGTGCACTTGAA
